>Addgene plasmid #91552 | pHH0103_FNBP1-1/1 | addgene full sequence | sequence record 192612 | Addgene NGS Result
TTATTATCATGACATTAACCTATAAAAATAGGCGTATCACGAGGCCCTTTCGTCTTCAAGAATTCCCGAC
ACCATCGAATGGTGCAAAACCTTTCGCGGTATGGCATGATAGCGCCCGGAAGAGAGTCAATTCAGGGTGG
TGAATGTGAAACCAGTAACGTTATACGATGTCGCAGAGTATGCCGGTGTCTCTTATCAGACCGTTTCCCG
CGTGGTGAACCAGGCCAGCCACGTTTCTGCGAAAACGCGGGAAAAAGTGGAAGCGGCGATGGCGGAGCTG
AATTACATTCCCAACCGCGTGGCACAACAACTGGCGGGCAAACAGTCGTTGCTGATTGGCGTTGCCACCT
CCAGTCTGGCCCTGCACGCGCCGTCGCAAATTGTCGCGGCGATTAAATCTCGCGCCGATCAACTGGGTGC
CAGCGTGGTGGTGTCGATGGTAGAACGAAGCGGCGTCGAAGCCTGTAAAGCGGCGGTGCACAATCTTCTC
GCGCAACGCGTCAGTGGGCTGATCATTAACTATCCGCTGGATGACCAGGATGCCATTGCTGTGGAAGCTG
CCTGCACTAATGTTCCGGCGTTATTTCTTGATGTCTCTGACCAGACACCCATCAACAGTATTATTTTCTC
CCATGAAGACGGTACGCGACTGGGCGTGGAGCATCTGGTCGCATTGGGTCACCAGCAAATCGCGCTGTTA
GCGGGCCCATTAAGTTCTGTCTCGGCGCGTCTGCGTCTGGCTGGCTGGCATAAATATCTCACTCGCAATC
AAATTCAGCCGATAGCGGAACGGGAAGGCGACTGGAGTGCCATGTCCGGTTTTCAACAAACCATGCAAAT
GCTGAATGAGGGCATCGTTCCCACTGCGATGCTGGTTGCCAACGATCAGATGGCGCTGGGCGCAATGCGC
GCCATTACCGAGTCCGGGCTGCGCGTTGGTGCGGATATCTCGGTAGTGGGATACGACGATACCGAAGACA
GCTCATGTTATATCCCGCCGTTAACCACCATCAAACAGGATTTTCGCCTGCTGGGGCAAACCAGCGTGGA
CCGCTTGCTGCAACTCTCTCAGGGCCAGGCGGTGAAGGGCAATCAGCTGTTGCCCGTCTCACTGGTGAAA
AGAAAAACCACCCTGGCGCCCAATACGCAAACCGCCTCTCCCCGCGCGTTGGCCGATTCATTAATGCAGC
TGGCACGACAGGTTTCCCGACTGGAAAGCGGGCAGTGAGCGCAACGCAATTAATGTAAGTTAGCTCACTC
ATTAGGCACAATTCTCATGTTTGACAGCTTATCATCGACTGCACGGTGCACCAATGCTTCTGGCGTCAGG
CAGCCATCGGAAGCTGTGGTATGGCTGTGCAGGTCGTAAATCACTGCATAATTCGTGTCGCTCAAGGCGC
ACTCCCGTTCTGGATAATGTTTTTTGCGCCGACATCATAACGGTTCTGGCAAATATTCTGAAATGAGCTG
TTGACAATTAATCATCGGCTCGTATAATGTGTGGAATTGTGAGCGGATAACAATTTCACACAGGAAACAG
CCAGTCCGTTTAGGTGTTTTCACGAGCACTTCACCAACAAGGACCATAGATTATGAAAATCGAAGAACAC
CATCACCATCACCATTCCAGCGGTAAGCTTATGTCCCCTATACTAGGTTATTGGAAAATTAAGGGCCTTG
TGCAACCCACTCGACTTCTTTTGGAATATCTTGAAGAAAAATATGAAGAGCATTTGTATGAGCGCGATGA
AGGTGATAAATGGCGAAACAAAAAGTTTGAATTGGGTTTGGAGTTTCCCAATCTTCCTTATTATATTGAT
GGTGATGTTAAATTAACACAGTCTATGGCCATCATACGTTATATAGCTGACAAGCACAACATGTTGGGTG
GTTGTCCAAAAGAGCGTGCAGAGATTTCAATGCTTGAAGGAGCGGTTTTGGATATTAGATACGGTGTTTC
GAGAATTGCATATAGTAAAGACTTTGAAACTCTCAAAGTTGATTTTCTTAGCAAGCTACCTGAAATGCTG
AAAATGTTCGAAGATCGTTTATGTCATAAAACATATTTAAATGGTGATCATGTAACCCATCCTGACTTCA
TGTTGTATGACGCTCTTGATGTTGTTTTATACATGGACCCAATGTGCCTGGATGCGTTCCCAAAATTAGT
TTGTTTTAAAAAACGTATTGAAGCTATCCCACAAATTGATAAGTACTTGAAATCCAGCAAGTATATAGCA
TGGCCTTTGCAGGGCTGGCAAGCCACGTTTGGTGGTGGCGACCATCCTCCAAAATCGGATCTGGAAGTTC
TGTTCCAGGGGCCCCTGTCCAGCGGTCTGGTTCCGCGTGGTTCCGGTACCGCGGCCCAGCCGGCCGGTAC
TTGCAAAGCCCTGTACACCTTTGAAGGTCAGAACGAAGGTACGATTTCCGTTGTCGAAGGTGAAACCCTG
TACGTCATTGAAGAAGATAAAGGTGATGGTTGGACCCGTATTCGTCGTAACGAAGATGAAGAAGGTTATG
TCCCGACCTCCTATGTTGAAGTTTGTCTGGCGGCCGCATA
[142 nt withheld, positions 2561-2702]
C
[98 nt withheld, positions 2704-2801]
AGTTTGTACTGGTGACGAAACTCAGTGTCTAGCTAGAGTGGC
[149 nt withheld, positions 2844-2992]
T
[41 nt withheld, positions 2994-3034]
T
[62 nt withheld, positions 3036-3097]
A
[35 nt withheld, positions 3099-3133]
CCTCCCTCAATCGGTTGAATGTCGCCCTTTTGTCTTTGGCGCTGGTAAACCATATGAA
[86 nt withheld, positions 3192-3277]
T
[54 nt withheld, positions 3279-3332]
CTAGCGCCGCCCTATACCTTGTCTGCCTCCCCGCGTTGCGTCGCGGTGCATGGAGCCGGGCCACCTCGAC
CTGAATGGAAGCCGGCGGCACCTCGCTAACGGATTCACCACTCCAAGAATTGGAGCCAATCAATTCTTGC
GGAGAACTGTGAATGCGCAAACCAACCCTTGGCAGAACATATCCATCGCGTCCGCCATCTCCAGCAGCCG
CACGCGGCGCATCTCGGGCAGCGTTGGGTCCTGGCCACGGGTGCGCATGATCGTGCTCCTGTCGTTGAGG
ACCCGGCTAGGCTGGCGGGGTTGCCTTACTGGTTAGCAGAATGAATCACCGATACGCGAGCGAACGTGAA
GCGACTGCTGCTGCAAAACGTCTGCGACCTGAGCAACAACATGAATGGTCTTCGGTTTCCGTGTTTCGTA
AAGTCTGGAAACGCGGAAGTCAGCGCCCTGCACCATTATGTTCCGGATCTGCATCGCAGGATGCTGCTGG
CTACCCTGTGGAACACCTACATCTGTATTAACGAAGCGCTGGCATTGACCCTGAGTGATTTTTCTCTGGT
CCCGCCGCATCCATACCGCCAGTTGTTTACCCTCACAACGTTCCAGTAACCGGGCATGTTCATCATCAGT
AACCCGTATCGTGAGCATCCTCTCTCGTTTCATCGGTATCATTACCCCCATGAACAGAAATCCCCCTTAC
ACGGAGGCATCAGTGACCAAACAGGAAAAAACCGCCCTTAACATGGCCCGCTTTATCAGAAGCCAGACAT
TAACGCTTCTGGAGAAACTCAACGAGCTGGACGCGGATGAACAGGCAGACATCTGTGAATCGCTTCACGA
CCACGCTGATGAGCTTTACCGCAGGATCCGCGAAATTGTAAGCGTTAATATTTTGTTAAAATTCGCGTTA
AATTTTTGTTAAATCAGCTCATTTTTTAACCAATAGGCCGAAATCGGCAAAATCCCTTATAAATCAAAAG
AATAGACCGAGATAGGGT
[37 nt withheld, positions 4331-4367]
AAAGAACGTGGACTCCAACGTCAAAGG
[49 nt withheld, positions 4395-4443]
T
[91 nt withheld, positions 4445-4535]
G
[124 nt withheld, positions 4537-4660]
CGCGGATCCTGCCTCGCGCGTTTCGGTGATGACGGTGAAAACCTCTGACACATGCAGCTCCCGGAGACGG
TCACAGCTTGTCTGTAAGCGGATGCCGGGAGCAGACAAGCCCGTCAGGGCGCGTCAGCGGGTGTTGGCGG
GTGTCGGGGCGCAGCCATGACCCAGTCACGTAGCGATAGCGGAGTGTATACTGGCTTAACTATGCGGCAT
CAGAGCAGATTGTACTGAGAGTGCACCATATGCGGTGTGAAATACCGCACAGATGCGTAAGGAGAAAATA
CCGCATCAGGCGCTCTTCCGCTTCCTCGCTCACTGACTCGCTGCGCTCGGTCGTTCGGCTGCGGCGAGCG
GTATCAGCTCACTCAAAGGCGGTAATACGGTTATCCACAGAATCAGGGGATAACGCAGGAAAGAACATGT
GAGCAAAAGGCCAGCAAAAGGCCAGGAACCGTAAAAAGGCCGCGTTGCTGGCGTTTTTCCATAGGCTCCG
CCCCCCTGACGAGCATCACAAAAATCGACGCTCAAGTCAGAGGTGGCGAAACCCGACAGGACTATAAAGA
TACCAGGGTTTCCCCCTGGAAGCTCCCTCGTGCGCTCTCCTGTTCCGACCCTGCCGCTTACCGGATACCT
GTCCGCCTTTCTCCCTTCGGGAAGCGTGGCGCTTTCTCATAGCTCACGCTGTAGGTATCTCAGTTCGGTG
TAGGTCGTTCGCTCCAAGCTGGGCTGTGTGCACGAACCCCCCGTTCAGCCCGACCGCTGCGCCTTATCCG
GTAACTATCGTCTTGAGTCCAACCCGGTAAGACACGACTTATCGCCACTGGCAGCAGCCACTGGTAACAG
GATTAGCAGAGCGAGGTATGTAGGCGGTGCTACAGAGTTCTTGAAGTGGTGGCCTAACTACGGCTACACT
AGAAGGACAGTATTTGGTATCTGCGCTCTGCTGAAGCCAGTTACCTTCGGAAAAAGAGTTGGTAGCTCTT
GATCCGGCAAACAAACCACCGCTGGTAGCGGTGGTTTTTTTGTTTGCAAGCAGCAGATTACGCGCAGAAA
AAAAGGATCTCAAGAAGATCCTTTGATCTTTTCTACGGGGTCTGACGCTCAGTGGAACGAAAACTCACGT
TAAGGGATTTTGGTCATGAGATTATCAAAAAGGATCTTCACCTAGATCCTTTTAAATTAAAAATGAAGTT
TTAAATCAATCTAAAGTATATATGAGTAAACTTGGTCTGACAGTTACCAATGCTTAATCAGTGAGGCACC
TATCTCAGCGATCTGTCTATTTCGTTCATCCATAGTTGCCTGACTCCCCGTCGTGTAGATAACTACGATA
CGGGAGGGCTTACCATCTGGCCCCAGTGCTGCAATGATACCGCGAGACCCACGCTCACCGGCTCCAGATT
TATCAGCAATAAACCAGCCAGCCGGAAGGGCCGAGCGCAGAAGTGGTCCTGCAACTTTATCCGCCTCCAT
CCAGTCTATTAATTGTTGCCGGGAAGCTAGAGTAAGTAGTTCGCCAGTTAATAGTTTGCGCAACGTTGTT
GCCATTGCTGCAGGCATCGTGGTGTCACGCTCGTCGTTTGGTATGGCTTCATTCAGCTCCGGTTCCCAAC
GATCAAGGCGAGTTACATGATCCCCCATGTTGTGCAAAAAAGCGGTTAGCTCCTTCGGTCCTCCGATCGT
TGTCAGAAGTAAGTTGGCCGCAGTGTTATCACTCATGGTTATGGCAGCACTGCATAATTCTCTTACTGTC
ATGCCATCCGTAAGATGCTTTTCTGTGACTGGTGAGTACTCAACCAAGTCATTCTGAGAATAGTGTATGC
GGCGACCGAGTTGCTCTTGCCCGGCGTCAACACGGGATAATACCGCGCCACATAGCAGAACTTTAAAAGT
GCTCATCATTGGAAAACGTTCTTCGGGGCGAAAACTCTCAAGGATCTTACCGCTGTTGAGATCCAGTTCG
ATGTAACCCACTCGTGCACCCAACTGATCTTCAGCATCTTTTACTTTCACCAGCGTTTCTGGGTGAGCAA
AAACAGGAAGGCAAAATGCCGCAAAAAAGGGAATAAGGGCGACACGGAAATGTTGAATACTCATACTCTT
CCTTTTTCAATATTATTGAAGCATTTATCAGGGTTATTGTCTCATGAGCGGATACATATTTGAATGTATT
TAGAAAAATAAACAAATAGGGGTTCCGCGCACATTTCCCCGAAAAGTGCCACCTGACGTCTAAGAAACCA
Features (pLannotate 1.2.2; 21 found; start..end, strand, type, name):
     68..145     +  promoter       lacIq promoter: lacI (mutant); In the lacIq allele, a single base change in the promoter boosts expression of the lacI gene about 10-fold.
    146..1228    +  CDS            lacI: lac repressor; lacI; The lac repressor binds to the lac operator to inhibit transcription in E. coli. This inhibition can be relieved by adding lactose or isopropyl-β-D-thiogalactopyranoside (IPTG).
   1241..1262    +  protein_bind   CAP binding site: CAP binding activates transcription in the presence of cAMP. E. coli catabolite activator protein
   1281..1298    +  promoter       tet promoter (fragment): E. coli promoter for tetracycline efflux protein gene
   1471..1499    +  promoter       tac promoter: strong E. coli promoter; hybrid between the trp and lac UV5 promoters
   1507..1523    +  protein_bind   lac operator: The lac repressor binds to the lac operator to inhibit transcription in E. coli. This inhibition can be relieved by adding lactose or isopropyl-β-D-thiogalactopyranoside (IPTG). lac repressor encoded by lacI
   1608..1625    +  CDS            6xHis: 6xHis affinity tag
   1641..2294    +  CDS            GST26_SCHJA: Experimental evidence at protein level: Swiss-Prot protein existence level 1. GST isoenzymes appear to play a central role in the parasite detoxification system. Other functions are also suspected including a role in increasing the solubility of haematin in the parasite gut. From Schistosoma japonicum (Blood fluke).
   2370..2549    +  CDS            FNBP1 (fragment): FNBP1_HUMAN - Also known as FBP17, KIAA0554. Experimental evidence at protein level: Swiss-Prot protein existence level 1. May act as a link between RND2 signaling and regulation of the actin cytoskeleton (By similarity). Required to coordinate membrane tubulation with reorganization of the actin cytoskeleton during the late stage of clathrin-mediated endocytosis. Binds to lipids such as phosphatidylinositol 4,5-bisphosphate and phosphatidylserine and promotes membrane invagination and the formation of tubules. Also enhances actin polymerization via the recruitment of WASL/N-WASP, which in tur
   2565..2612    +  terminator     fd terminator (sequence withheld): central terminator from bacteriophage fd (Otsuka and Kunisawa, 1982)
   2617..2829    +  CDS            M13 gene III (fragment) (sequence partly withheld): pIII; III; minor coat protein
   2844..3314    +  CDS            M13 gene III (fragment) (sequence partly withheld): pIII; III; minor coat protein
   3336..3406    +  CDS            TcR (fragment): tetracycline efflux protein; tet; confers resistance to tetracycline
   3648..4028    -  CDS            YPB1_ECOLX: Protein predicted: Swiss-Prot protein existence level 4. From Escherichia coli.
   4045..4196    +  CDS            rop (fragment): Rop protein, which maintains plasmids at low copy number; rop
   4232..4660    -  rep_origin     f1 ori (sequence partly withheld): f1 bacteriophage origin of replication; arrow indicates direction of (+) strand synthesis
   4669..4708    +  CDS            rop (fragment): Rop protein, which maintains plasmids at low copy number; rop
   4810..4950    +  misc_feature   bom: basis of mobility region from pBR322
   5136..5723    -  rep_origin     ori: high-copy-number ColE1/pMB1/pBR322/pUC origin of replication
   5894..6754    -  CDS            AmpR: β-lactamase; bla; confers resistance to ampicillin, carbenicillin, and related antibiotics
   6755..6859    -  promoter       AmpR promoter: bla
