[The description below was written by a language model from this plasmid's Addgene catalogue record and pLannotate feature annotations shown in this document.]
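Description:
pHH0103_FNBP1-1/1 is a 6.9 kb bacterial expression plasmid built on the pHH0103 backbone for producing and purifying a human SH3 domain from FNBP1 (also known as FBP17). The designation "1/1" presumably marks this as the sole SH3 domain of the protein, though the record does not explain the naming. The recorded insert is 227 bp, cloned between SfiI and NotI sites; the annotation recognises a 180 bp stretch within it as an FNBP1 coding fragment.

Expression is driven by the hybrid tac promoter followed by a lac operator. The plasmid also carries lacI under the lacIq promoter, so transcription is held off by abundant lac repressor until it is relieved with IPTG. Downstream of the promoter lie a 6xHis tag and Schistosoma japonicum glutathione S-transferase, followed by the FNBP1 fragment. This arrangement is consistent with an N-terminally His- and GST-tagged SH3 domain that can be captured on either nickel or glutathione resin. A bacteriophage fd terminator follows the insert.

Beyond the terminator are fragments of M13 gene III, which appear to be remnants of a phage-display phagemid ancestry and lie outside the expressed fusion. Small tetracycline-resistance and tet promoter fragments are likewise pBR322-derived leftovers. The plasmid replicates from a ColE1/pMB1-type origin with the pBR322 bom region, and it is catalogued as low copy. The rop gene is annotated only as fragments interrupted by an f1 origin, which could support single-stranded DNA production with helper phage. Selection is by ampicillin through β-lactamase. The construct belongs to a set used for a family-wide analysis of human SH3 domain binding specificities.
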