Addgene plasmid #91552: pHH0103_FNBP1-1/1
Purpose: Protein expression and purification of human SH3 domain construct FNBP1-1/1
Depositing lab: Sachdev Sidhu. Depositing organization: University of Toronto. Publication: Comprehensive Analysis of the Human SH3 Domain Family Reveals a Wide Variety of Non-canonical Specificities. Teyra J, Huang H, Jain S, Guan X, Dong A, Liu Y, Tempel W, Min J, Tong Y, Kim PM, Bader GD, Sidhu SS. Structure. 2017 Oct 3;25(10):1598-1610.e3. doi: 10.1016/j.str.2017.07.017. Epub 2017 Sep 7. PubMed 28890361.
Backbone
  Vector backbone: pHH0103
  Vector type: Bacterial Expression
Growth in bacteria
  Bacterial resistance: Ampicillin, 100 μg/mL
  Growth temperature: 37°C
  Growth strain: DH5alpha
  Copy number: Low Copy
Gene/Insert
  Gene/Insert name: FNBP1-1/1
  Species: H. sapiens (human)
  Insert size (bp): 227
  Entrez Gene: FNBP1 (a.k.a. FBP17)
  Cloning method: Restriction Enzyme; 5′ cloning site Sfi1 (unknown if destroyed); 3′ cloning site Not1 (unknown if destroyed)
Terms and licenses: Academic/Nonprofit Terms; Industry Terms: Not Available to Industry
How to cite: pHH0103_FNBP1-1/1 was a gift from Sachdev Sidhu (Addgene plasmid # 91552 ; http://n2t.net/addgene:91552 ; RRID:Addgene_91552)
