>Addgene plasmid #91552 | pHH0103_FNBP1-1/1 | depositor partial sequence | sequence record 176040 | insert sequence
GGTACCGAATTCGGATCCGCGCGCTGGGTACTTGCAAAGCCCTGTACACCTTTGAAGGTCAGAACGAAGG
TACGATTTCCGTTGTCGAAGGTGAAACCCTGTACGTCATTGAAGAAGATAAAGGTGATGGTTGGACCCGT
ATTCGTCGTAACGAAGATGAAGAAGGTTATGTCCCGACCTCCTATGTTGAAGTTTGTCTGGCGGCCGCTA
GCTAAGTCGACGAGCTC
